>Addgene plasmid #146846 | pAc5.1B-EGFP-HsTNRC6A-F1359A_L | depositor full sequence | sequence record 289293 | Full Sequence
CTTCAAGGAATTAATTCTATATTCTAAAAACACAAATGATACTTCTAAAAAAAATCATGAATGGCATCAA
CTCTGAATCAAATCTTTGCAGATGCACCTACTTCTCATTTCCACTGTCACATCATTTTTCCAGATCTCGC
TGCCTGTTATGTGGCCCACAAACCAAGACACGTTTTATGGCCATTAAAGCTGGCTGATCGTCGCCAAACA
CCAAATACATATCAATATGTACATTCGAGAAAGAAGCGATCAAAGAAGCGTCTTCGGGCGAGTAGGAGAA
TGCGGAGGAGAAGGAGAACGAGCTGATCTAGTATCTCTCCACAATCCAATGCCAACTGACCAACTGGCCA
TATTCGGAGCAATTTGAAGCCAATTTCCATCGCCTGGCGATCGCTCCATTCTTGGCTATATGTTTTTCAC
CGTTCCCGGGGCCATTTTCAAAGACTCGTCGGTAAGATAAGATTGTGTCACTCGCTGTCTCTCTTCATTT
GTCGAAGAATGCTGAGGAATTTCGCGATGACGTCGGCGAGTATTTTGAAGAATGAGAATAATTTGTATTT
ATACGAAAATCAGTTAGTGGAATTTTCTACAAAAACATGTTATCTATAGATAATTTTGTTGCAAAATATG
TTGACTATGACAAAGATTGTATGTATATACCTTTAATGTATTCTCATTTTCTTATGTATTTATAATGGCA
ATGATGATACTGATGATATTTTAAGATGATGCCAGACCACAGGCTGATTTCTGCGTCTTTTGCCGAACGC
AGTGCATGTGCGGTTGTTGTTTTTTGGAATAGTTTCAATTTTCGGACTGTCCGCTTTGATTTCAGTTTCT
TGGCTTATTCAAAAAGCAAAGTAAAGCCAAAAAAGCGAGATGGCAATACCAAATGCGGCAAAACGGTAGT
GGAAGGAAAGGGGTGCGGGGCAGCGGAAGGAAGGGTGGGGCGGGGCGTGGCGGGGTCTGTGGCTGGGCGC
GACGTCACCGACGTTGGAGCCACTCCTTTGACCATGTGTGCGTGTGTGTATTATTCGTGTCTCGCCACTC
GCCGGTTGTTTTTTTCTTTTTATCTCGCTCTCTCTAGCGCCATCTCGTACGCATGCTCAACGCACCGCAT
GTTGCCGTGTCCTTTATGCGTCATTTTGGCTCGAAATAGGCAATTATTTAAACAAAGATTAGTCAACGAA
AACGCTAAAATAAATAAGTCTACAATATGGTTACTTATTGCCATGTGTGTGCAGCCAACGATAGCAACAA
AAGCAACAACACAGTGGCTTTCCCTCTTTCACTTTTTGTTTGCAAGCGCGTGCGAGCAAGACGGCACGAC
CGGCAAACGCAATTACGCTGACAAAGAGCAGACGAAGTTTTGGCCGAAAAACATCAAGGCGCCTGATACG
AATGCATTTGCAATAACAATTGCGATATTTAATATTGTTTATGAAGCTGTTTGACTTCAAAACACACAAA
AAAAAAAATAAAACAAATTATTTGAAAGAGAATTAGGAATCGGACAGCTTATCGTTACGGGCTAACAGCA
CACCGAGACGAAATAGCTTACCTGACGTCACAGCCTCTGGAAGAACTGCCGCCAAGCAGAGAGAGAGAGA
AAAAGAGGGAGAGCAGCTTAGACCGCATGTGCTTGTGTGTGAGGCGTCTCTCTCTTCGTCTCCTGTTTGC
GCAAACGCATAGACTGCACTGAGAAAATCGATTACCTATTTTTTATGAATGAATATTTGCACTATTACTA
TTCAAAACTATTAAGATAGCAATCACATTCAATAGCCAAATACTATACCACCTGAGCGATGCAACGAAAT
GATCAATTTGAGCAAAAATGCTGCATATTTAGGACGGCATCATTATAGAAATGCTTCTTGCTGTGTACTT
TTCTCTCGTCTGGCAGCTGTTTCGCCGTTATTGTTAAAACCGGCTTAAGTTAGGTGTGTTTTCTACGACT
AGTGATGCCCCTACTAGAAGATGTGTGTTGCACAAATGTCCCTGAATAACCAATTTGAAGTGCAGATAGC
AGTAAACGTAAGCTAATATGAATATTATTTAACTGTAATGTTTTAATATCGCTGGACATTACTAATAAAC
CCACTATAAACACATGTACATATGTATGTTTTGGCATACAATGAGTAGTTGGGGAAAAAATGTGTAAAAG
CACCGTGACCATCACAGCATAAAGATAACCAGCTGAAGTATCGAATATGAGTAACCCCCAAATTGAATCA
CATGCCGCAACTGATAGGACCCATGGAAGTACACTCTTCATGGCGATATACAAGACACACACAAGCACGA
ACACCCAGTTGCGGAGGAAATTCTCCGTAAATGAAAACCCAATCGGCGAACAATTCATACCCATATATGG
TAAAAGTTTTGAACGCGACTTGAGAGCGGAGAGCATTGCGGCTGATAAGGTTTTAGCGCTAAGCGGGCTT
TATAAAACGGGCTGCGGGACCAGTTTTCATATCACTACCGTTTGAGTTCTTGTGCTGTGTGGATACTCCT
CCCGACACAAAGCCGCTCCATCAGCCAGCAGTCGTCTAATCCAGAGACCCCGGATCGGGGTACCAACATG
GTGAGCAAGGGCGAGGAGCTGTTCACCGGGGTGGTGCCCATCCTGGTCGAGCTGGACGGCGACGTAAACG
GCCACAAGTTCAGCGTGTCCGGCGAGGGCGAGGGCGATGCCACCTACGGCAAGCTGACCCTGAAGTTCAT
CTGCACCACCGGCAAGCTGCCCGTGCCCTGGCCCACCCTCGTGACCACCCTGACCTACGGCGTGCAGTGC
TTCAGCCGCTACCCCGACCACATGAAGCAGCACGACTTCTTCAAGTCCGCCATGCCCGAAGGCTACGTCC
AGGAGCGCACCATCTTCTTCAAGGACGACGGCAACTACAAGACCCGCGCCGAGGTGAAGTTCGAGGGCGA
CACCCTGGTGAACCGCATCGAGCTGAAGGGCATCGACTTCAAGGAGGACGGCAACATCCTGGGGCACAAG
CTGGAGTACAACTACAACAGCCACAACGTCTATATCATGGCCGACAAGCAGAAGAACGGCATCAAGGTGA
ACTTCAAGATCCGCCACAACATCGAGGACGGCAGCGTGCAGCTCGCCGACCACTACCAGCAGAACACCCC
CATCGGCGACGGCCCCGTGCTGCTGCCCGACAACCACTACCTGAGCACCCAGTCCGCCCTGAGCAAAGAC
CCCAACGAGAAGCGCGATCACATGGTCCTGCTGGAGTTCGTGACCGCCGCCGGGATCACTCTCGGCATGG
ACGAGCTGTACAAGCCAAGCTTGATGGATGCTGATTCTGCCTCCAGTTCTGAATCAGAGAGAAACATCAC
TATCATGGCTTCAGGGAACACAGGTGGTGAAAAAGATGGCCTTCGGAATAGCACTGGACTTGGTTCCCAA
AACAAGTTTGTAGTTGGTAGCAGCAGCAATAATGTGGGCCATGGAAGTAGTACTGGGCCATGGGGTTTTT
CCCATGGAGCCATAATAAGCACATGTCAGGTCTCTGTGGATGCTCCTGAAAGCAAATCTGAAAGTAGCAA
CAATAGAATGAATGCTTGGGGCACTGTAAGTTCTTCATCAAATGGAGGGTTAAATCCAAGCACTTTGAAT
TCAGCTAGCAACCATGGTGCCTGGCCAGTATTAGAGAACAATGGACTTGCCCTAAAAGGGCCTGTAGGGA
GTGGTAGTTCTGGCATTAATATTCAGTGCAGTACTATAGGCCAGATGCCTAACAATCAGAGTATTAACTC
TAAAGTGAGTGGTGGTTCTACCCATGGTACCTGGGGAAGCCTTCAGGAAACTTGTGAATCTGAAGTAAGT
GGTACACAGAAGGTTTCATTCAGTGGTCAACCTCAAAATATTACCACTGAAATGACTGGACCAAATAACA
CTACTAACTTTATGACCTCTAGTTTACCAAACTCCGGTTCAGTGCAGAATAATGAGCTGCCTAGTAGTAA
CACAGGGGCCTGGCGTGTGAGCACAATGAATCATCCTCAGATGCAGGCTCCATCAGGTATGAATGGCACT
TCCCTTTCTCACCTTAGCAATGGAGAGTCAAAAAGTGGAGGCTCTTATGGTACTACATGGGGTGCCTATG
GTTCTAATTACTCTGGAGACAAATGTTCAGGCCCTAATGGCCAAGCTAATGGTGACACTGTGAATGCAAC
TCTAATGCAGCCTGGCGTAAATGGTCCTATGGGCACTAACTTTCAAGTTAACACAAACAAAGGAGGTGGT
GTGTGGGAATCTGGTGCAGCAAACTCCCAGAGTACATCATGGGGAAGTGGAAATGGCGCAAATTCTGGAG
GAAGTCGAAGAGGATGGGGAACCCCTGCACAAAACACTGGCACTAATTTACCCAGCGTTGAGTGGAACAA
ACTGCCTAGCAATCAGCATTCCAATGATAGTGCAAATGGCAATGGTAAGACGTTTACAAATGGATGGAAA
TCTACTGAGGAAGAGGATCAGGGTTCTGCCACATCTCAGACAAATGAGCAAAGCAGTGTGTGGGCCAAAA
CAGGAGGTACAGTGGAGAGCGATGGTAGTACAGAAAGCACTGGACGCCTTGAGGAAAAAGGAACTGGGGA
AAGTCAGAGTAGAGACAGAAGAAAAATTGATCAGCACACATTACTCCAAAGCATTGTAAACAGAACTGAC
TTAGATCCACGTGTCCTGTCCAACTCTGGTTGGGGACAGACTCCTATTAAGCAGAATACTGCCTGGGATA
CAGAAACATCACCTAGAGGGGAACGAAAGACTGACAATGGGACAGAGGCCTGGGGAAGCTCTGCAACACA
GACTTTTAACTCAGGGGCATGTATAGATAAGACTAGCCCTAATGGTAATGATACCTCATCTGTATCAGGG
TGGGGCGATCCCAAACCTGCTCTGAGGTGGGGAGATTCCAAAGGCTCAAACTGCCAGGGGGGGTGGGAAG
ATGATTCTGCTGCTACAGGAATGGTCAAGAGCAATCAGTGGGGGAATTGCAAAGAGGAGAAGGCTGCATG
GAATGACTCGCAAAAGAATAAACAGGGATGGGGTGATGGACAAAAATCAAGCCAAGGGTGGTCTGTTTCT
GCCAGTGATAACTGGGGAGAAACTTCAAGGAATAACCATTGGGGTGAGGCCAATAAGAAATCCAGCTCAG
GAGGTAGTGACAGTGACAGGTCCGTTTCCGGTTGGAACGAACTTGGTAAAACTAGTTCTTTCACTTGGGG
AAACAACATAAATCCAAATAATTCATCAGGATGGGATGAATCTTCTAAACCTACTCCTTCCCAGGGATGG
GGAGACCCTCCAAAGTCTAATCAGTCTCTAGGTTGGGGAGATTCGTCAAAGCCAGTCAGCTCTCCAGACT
GGAACAAGCAACAAGACATTGTTGGATCTTGGGGAATCCCACCAGCTACAGGCAAACCTCCTGGTACAGG
CTGGCTGGGGGGACCTATACCAGCCCCAGCAAAAGAAGAAGAACCCACAGGCTGGGAGGAACCATCCCCA
GAATCTATACGTCGCAAAATGGAGATTGATGATGGAACTTCAGCTTGGGGAGATCCAAGCAAATACAACT
ACAAAAATGTGAACATGTGGAACAAAAACGTCCCAAATGGCAACAGCCGTTCAGACCAGCAAGCACAGGT
ACATCAGCTGCTAACGCCTGCAAGTGCCATCTCAAACAAAGAGGCAAGCAGTGGCTCTGGCTGGGGTGAG
CCCTGGGGGGAGCCTTCTACTCCAGCCACAACTGTGGATAATGGTACTTCAGCATGGGGTAAGCCCATAG
ACAGTGGTCCCAGCTGGGGGGAACCCATTGCTGCGGCATCCAGCACATCCACGTGGGGCTCCAGCTCTGT
TGGTCCACAAGCATTAAGCAAATCTGGGCCAAAATCTATGCAAGATGGCTGGTGTGGTGATGATATGCCA
TTGCCTGGAAATCGCCCCACTGGCTGGGAAGAGGAAGAGGATGTGGAGATTGGAATGTGGAATAGTAATT
CATCTCAAGAGCTTAACTCATCTTTAAATTGGCCACCATATACAAAGAAAATGTCATCGAAGGGTCTGAG
TGGCAAAAAAAGGAGAAGGGAAAGGGGAATGATGAAAGGTGGAAACAAACAAGAAGAAGCGTGGATAAAT
CCATTTGTTAAACAGTTTTCAAACATCAGTTTTTCGAGAGACTCACCAGAGGAAAATGTACAAAGCAATA
AGATGGACCTTTCTGGAGGAATGTTACAAGACAAACGAATGGAGATAGATAAACATAGCCTAAATATTGG
TGATTACAATCGAACGGTCGGGAAAGGCCCTGGTTCTCGGCCTCAGATTTCCAAAGAGTCTTCCATGGAG
CGCAATCCTTATTTTGATAAGGATGGCATTGTAGCAGATGAATCCCAAAACATGCAGTTTATGTCCAGTC
AAAGCATGAAGCTTCCCCCTTCAAATAGTGCACTACCTAACCAGGCCCTTGGCTCCATAGCAGGGCTGGG
TATGCAAAACTTGAATTCTGTTAGACAGAATGGCAATCCCAGTATGTTTGGTGTTGGAAACACAGCAGCA
CAACCCCGGGGCATGCAGCAGCCTCCAGCACAACCTCTTAGTTCATCTCAGCCTAATCTCCGTGCTCAAG
TGCCTCCTCCATTACTCTCCCCTCAGGTTCCAGTTTCATTGCTGAAGTATGCACCAAACAACGGTGGCCT
GAATCCACTCTTTGGCCCTCAACAGGTAGCCATGCTGAACCAGCTATCCCAGCTAAACCAGCTTTCTCAG
ATCTCCCAGTTACAGCGATTGTTAGCGCAGCAGCAAAGGGCGCAGAGTCAGAGAAGCGTGCCTTCTGGGA
ACCGGCCGCAGCAAGACCAGCAGGGTCGACCTCTTAGTGTGCAGCAGCAAATGATGCAACAATCTCGTCA
ACTTGATCCAAACCTGTTGGTGAAGCAGCAGACTCCACCATCTCAGCAGCAGCCACTCCATCAGCCAGCC
ATGAAGTCTTTCCTTGACAATGTCATGCCCCACACTACACCTGAGCTGCAAAAAGGGCCATCACCAATAA
ATGCTTTCAGCAACTTCCCTATAGGCTTGAACTCAAACTTGAATGTAAATATGGATATGAACAGTATTAA
AGAGCCACAGTCAAGACTAAGGAAGTGGACGACAGTGGACAGCATTTCTGTGAACACATCTTTGGATCAA
AACTCCAGCAAACATGGTGCTATTTCAAGTGGTTTCAGGCTGGAAGAGTCTCCATTTGTTCCCTATGACT
TTATGAACAGCAGTACTTCACCAGCCAGTCCTCCAGGTTCAATAGGAGATGGCTGGCCACGTGCCAAATC
GCCTAACGGCTCTAGCAGTGTTAATTGGCCACCAGAAGCTCGTCCTGGTGAGCCATGGAAAGGTTATCCA
AACATTGACCCTGAAACTGACCCTTACGTCACTCCTGGCAGTGTCATAAACAATCTTTCAATTAATACTG
TGCGGGAAGTTGACCACCTCAGGGACAGGAACAGTGGGTCATCCTCATCCTTGAACACCACGCTGCCTTC
AACTAGTGCCTGGTCATCCATTCGTGCCTCCAACTACAACGTTCCCCTCAGCAGTACAGCACAAAGCACT
TCAGCCAGAAATAGTGATTCCAAATTGACATGGTCTCCTGGTTCAGTTACAAACACCTCTCTGGCTCATG
AGCTGTGGAAGGTCCCTTTGCCACCTAAAAACATCACTGCTCCGTCCCGCCCACCTCCGGGACTGACTGG
TCAGAAGCCACCCTTGTCTACGTGGGATAATTCTCCCCTTCGTATAGGTGGAGGATGGGGAAATTCTGAC
GCCAGATATACCCCAGGTTCCAGCTGGGGTGAGAGCAGCTCAGGGAGAATAACAAATTGGCTTGTTCTAA
AAAACCTTACACCTCAGATCGATGGCTCAACTCTGCGCACTCTGTGCATGCAGCACGGCCCGCTGATCAC
ATTCCACCTGAACCTCCCTCACGGAAATGCTCTGGTCCGCTACAGTTCAAAAGAAGAGGTAGTGGAGGCA
CAAAAGTCTCTGCACATGTGTGTACTGGGGAACACTACTATTCTTGCTGAGTTTGCCAGTGAAGAGGAGA
TCAGTCGTTTCTTTGCACAAAGCCAGTCTCTGACCCCTTCTCCCGGCTGGCAGTCTCTCGGGTCCAGCCA
GAGCCGGCTGGGCTCCCTCGACTGTTCCCACTCATTCTCCAGCCGGACCGATCTCAATCACTGGAATGGT
GCTGGGCTGTCGGGAACTAACTGTGGAGACCTTCACGGCACTTCACTCTGGGGGACCCCGCATTATTCCA
CAAGCCTGTGGGGTCCCCCAAGCAGCAGCGACCCCCGAGGAATTAGCAGCCCATCTCCCATTAACGCTTT
TCTTTCTGTTGACCACCTGGGTGGGGGTGGAGAGTCCATGTAACTCGAGTCTAGAGGGCCCGCGGTTCGA
AGGTAAGCCTATCCCTAACCCTCTCCTCGGTCTCGATTCTACGCGTACCGGTCATCATCACCATCACCAT
TGAGTTTAAACCCGCTGATCAGCCTCGACTGTGCCTTCTAAGGCCTGAGCTCGCTGATCAGCCTCGATCG
AGGATCCAGACATGATAAGATACATTGATGAGTTTGGACAAACCACAACTAGAATGCAGTGAAAAAAATG
CTTTATTTGTGAAATTTGTGATGCTATTGCTTTATTTGTAACCATTATAAGCTGCAATAAACAAGTTAAC
AACAACAATTGCATTCATTTTATGTTTCAGGTTCAGGGGGAGGTGTGGGAGGTTTTTTAAAGCAAGTAAA
ACCTCTACAAATGTGGTATGGCTGATTATGATCAGTCGACCGATGCCCTTGAGAGCCTTCAACCCAGTCA
GCTCCTTCCGGTGGGCGCGGGGCATGACTATCGTCGCCGCACTTATGACTGTCTTCTTTATCATGCAACT
CGTAGGACAGGTGCCGGCAGCGCTCTGGGTCATTTTCGGCGAGGACCGCTTTCGCTGGAGCGCGACGATG
ATCGGCCTGTCGCTTGCGGTATTCGGAATCTTGCACGCCCTCGCTCAAGCCTTCGTCACTGGTCCCGCCA
CCAAACGTTTCGGCGAGAAGCAGGCCATTATCGCCGGCATGGCGGCCGACGCGCTGGGCTACGTCTTGCT
GGCGTTCGCGACGCGAGGCTGGATGGCCTTCCCCATTATGATTCTTCTCGCTTCCGGCGGCATCGGGATG
CCCGCGTTGCAGGCCATGCTGTCCAGGCAGGTAGATGACGACCATCAGGGACAGCTTCAAGGATCGCTCG
CGGCTCTTACCAGCCAGCAAAAGGCCAGGAACCGTAAAAAGGCCGCGTTGCTGGCGTTTTTCCATAGGCT
CCGCCCCCCTGACGAGCATCACAAAAATCGACGCTCAAGTCAGAGGTGGCGAAACCCGACAGGACTATAA
AGATACCAGGCGTTTCCCCCTGGAAGCTCCCTCGTGCGCTCTCCTGTTCCGACCCTGCCGCTTACCGGAT
ACCTGTCCGCCTTTCTCCCTTCGGGAAGCGTGGCGCTTTCTCAATGCTCACGCTGTAGGTATCTCAGTTC
GGTGTAGGTCGTTCGCTCCAAGCTGGGCTGTGTGCACGAACCCCCCGTTCAGCCCGACCGCTGCGCCTTA
TCCGGTAACTATCGTCTTGAGTCCAACCCGGTAAGACACGACTTATCGCCACTGGCAGCAGCCACTGGTA
ACAGGATTAGCAGAGCGAGGTATGTAGGCGGTGCTACAGAGTTCTTGAAGTGGTGGCCTAACTACGGCTA
CACTAGAAGGACAGTATTTGGTATCTGCGCTCTGCTGAAGCCAGTTACCTTCGGAAAAAGAGTTGGTAGC
TCTTGATCCGGCAAACAAACCACCGCTGGTAGCGGTGGTTTTTTTGTTTGCAAGCAGCAGATTACGCGCA
GAAAAAAAGGATCTCAAGAAGATCCTTTGATCTTTTCTACGGGGTCTGACGCTCAGTGGAACGAAAACTC
ACGTTAAGGGATTTTGGTCATGAGATTATCAAAAAGGATCTTCACCTAGATCCTTTTAAATTAAAAATGA
AGTTTTAAATCAATCTAAAGTATATATGAGTAAACTTGGTCTGACAGTTACCAATGCTTAATCAGTGAGG
CACCTATCTCAGCGATCTGTCTATTTCGTTCATCCATAGTTGCCTGACTCCCCGTCGTGTAGATAACTAC
GATACGGGAGGGCTTACCATCTGGCCCCAGTGCTGCAATGATACCGCGAGACCCACGCTCACCGGCTCCA
GATTTATCAGCAATAAACCAGCCAGCCGGAAGGGCCGAGCGCAGAAGTGGTCCTGCAACTTTATCCGCCT
CCATCCAGTCTATTAATTGTTGCCGGGAAGCTAGAGTAAGTAGTTCGCCAGTTAATAGTTTGCGCAACGT
TGTTGCCATTGCTGCAGGCATCGTGGTGTCACGCTCGTCGTTTGGTATGGCTTCATTCAGCTCCGGTTCC
CAACGATCAAGGCGAGTTACATGATCCCCCATGTTGTGCAAAAAAGCGGTTAGCTCCTTCGGTCCTCCGA
TCGTTGTCAGAAGTAAGTTGGCCGCAGTGTTATCACTCATGGTTATGGCAGCACTGCATAATTCTCTTAC
TGTCATGCCATCCGTAAGATGCTTTTCTGTGACTGGTGAGTACTCAACCAAGTCATTCTGAGAATAGTGT
ATGCGGCGACCGAGTTGCTCTTGCCCGGCGTCAACACGGGATAATACCGCGCCACATAGCAGAACTTTAA
AAGTGCTCATCATTGGAAAACGTTCTTCGGGGCGAAAACTCTCAAGGATCTTACCGCTGTTGAGATCCAG
TTCGATGTAACCCACTCGTGCACCCAACTGATCTTCAGCATCTTTTACTTTCACCAGCGTTTCTGGGTGA
GCAAAAACAGGAAGGCAAAATGCCGCAAAAAAGGGAATAAGGGCGACACGGAAATGTTGAATACTCATAC
TCTTCCTTTTTCAATATTATTGAAGCATTTATCAGGGTTATTGTCTCATGAGCGGATACATATTTGAATG
TATTTAGAAAAATAAACAAATAGGGGTTCCGCGCACATTTCCCCGAAAAGTGCCACCTGACGTCTAAGAA
ACCATTATTATCATGACATTAACCTATAAAAATAGGCGTATCACGAGGCCCTTTCGT
Features (pLannotate 1.2.2; 10 found; start..end, strand, type, name):
     56..2568    +  promoter       Ac5 promoter: Drosophila melanogaster actin 5C promoter
   2588..3304    +  CDS            EGFP: EGFP is a basic (constitutively fluorescent) green fluorescent protein published in 1996, derived from Aequorea victoria. It is reported to be a rapidly-maturing weak dimer with moderate acid sensitivity.
   3314..8440    +  CDS            TNRC6A (fragment): TNR6A_HUMAN - Also known as CAGH26, KIAA1460, TNRC6. Experimental evidence at protein level: Swiss-Prot protein existence level 1. Plays a role in RNA-mediated gene silencing by both micro- RNAs (miRNAs) and short interfering RNAs (siRNAs). Required for miRNA- dependent repression of translation and for siRNA-dependent endonucleolytic cleavage of complementary mRNAs by argonaute family proteins. As a scaffolding protein, associates with argonaute proteins bound to partially complementary mRNAs, and can simultaneously recruit CCR4-NOT and PAN deadenylase complexes. From Homo sapiens (Human).
   8472..8513    +  CDS            V5 tag: epitope tag from simian virus 5
   8613..8747    -  polyA_signal   SV40 poly(A) signal: SV40 polyadenylation signal
   8770..8854    -  CDS            large T antigen (fragment): large T antigen from SV40 (simian virus 40)
   8855..9325    +  CDS            TcR (fragment): tetracycline efflux protein; tet; confers resistance to tetracycline
   9369..9957    -  rep_origin     ori: high-copy-number ColE1/pMB1/pBR322/pUC origin of replication
  10128..10988   -  CDS            AmpR: β-lactamase; bla; confers resistance to ampicillin, carbenicillin, and related antibiotics
  10989..11093   -  promoter       AmpR promoter: bla
