[The description below was written by a language model from this plasmid's Addgene catalogue record and pLannotate feature annotations shown in this document.]
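Description:
pAc5.1B-EGFP-HsTNRC6A-F1359A_L is an 11.2 kb insect-cell expression plasmid. The catalogue lists the backbone as unknown, although the name points to a pAc5.1-type vector, which fits the annotated features. In bacteria it is maintained through a ColE1/pUC-family origin of replication and selected with ampicillin via the β-lactamase gene and its native bla promoter. The annotation describes the origin as high-copy, whereas the repository entry lists the plasmid as low copy. Short fragments annotated as SV40 large T antigen and a tetracycline-resistance gene appear to be non-functional backbone remnants. No selectable marker for insect cells is annotated.

Expression is driven by the Drosophila melanogaster actin 5C promoter, a strong constitutive promoter used in Drosophila cultured cells. It is followed by EGFP and then a long coding region for human TNRC6A (also called GW182), giving an N-terminally EGFP-tagged protein. A V5 epitope tag lies downstream of the insert, but the record does not show whether it is translated in frame with it. An SV40 polyadenylation signal follows the cassette, though it is annotated on the opposite strand.

TNRC6A is a scaffold protein that binds Argonaute proteins and recruits the CCR4-NOT and PAN deadenylase complexes during miRNA-mediated silencing. The insert carries the F1359A substitution named in the construct. It also carries one further non-silent change, K1578E, relative to the isoform 2 reference. The associated publication concerns PABPC1-binding sites in GW182 proteins, so this mutant was probably made to probe that interaction, though the record does not state the effect of F1359A. The depositor sequence may be theoretical rather than fully verified.
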