Addgene plasmid #146846: pAc5.1B-EGFP-HsTNRC6A-F1359A_L
Purpose: Insect Expression of HsTNRC6A-F1359A
Depositing lab: Elisa Izaurralde. Depositing organization: Max Planck Institute for Developmental Biology. Publication: Two PABPC1-binding sites in GW182 proteins promote miRNA-mediated gene silencing. Huntzinger E, Braun JE, Heimstädt S, Zekri L, Izaurralde E. EMBO J. 2010 Dec 15;29(24):4146-60. doi: 10.1038/emboj.2010.274 PubMed 21063388.
Backbone
  Vector backbone: Unknown
  Vector type: Insect Expression
Growth in bacteria
  Bacterial resistance: Ampicillin, 100 μg/mL
  Growth temperature: 37°C
  Growth strain: DH5alpha
  Copy number: Low Copy
Gene/Insert
  Gene/Insert name: HsTNRC6A-F1359A
  Species: H. sapiens (human)
  Mutation: one non silent mutation K1578E compared to the sequence of isoform2 given by Uniprot: Q8NDV7-2
  Entrez Gene: TNRC6A (a.k.a. CAGH26, FAME6, GW1, GW182, TNRC6)
  Cloning method: Unknown
Terms and licenses: Academic/Nonprofit Terms; Industry Terms: Not Available to Industry
Depositor comments: Plasmids from this collection were made available to the research community and donated after the lab closed. Please note that the sequence provided by the depositing laboratory may be theoretical/predicted or based on Sanger sequencing results. There may be discrepancies between sequencing results obtained by Addgene and the depositor sequence. If an Addgene verified sequence is not available, please contact before placing your order to request that our lab fully sequence the plasmid.
How to cite: pAc5.1B-EGFP-HsTNRC6A-F1359A_L was a gift from Elisa Izaurralde (Addgene plasmid # 146846 ; http://n2t.net/addgene:146846 ; RRID:Addgene_146846)
